Addgene plasmid #159142: pET-28a RUVBL2 Full Length
Purpose: Expresssion and protein purification of full length RUVBL2
Depositing lab: Eric Erquan Zhang. Depositing organization: National Institute of Biological Sciences, Beijing. Publication: Chemical perturbations reveal that RUVBL2 regulates the circadian phase in mammals. Ju D, Zhang W, Yan J, Zhao H, Li W, Wang J, Liao M, Xu Z, Wang Z, Zhou G, Mei L, Hou N, Ying S, Cai T, Chen S, Xie X, Lai L, Tang C, Park N, Takahashi JS, Huang N, Qi X, Zhang EE. Sci Transl Med. 2020 May 6;12(542). pii: 12/542/eaba0769. doi: 10.1126/scitranslmed.aba0769. PubMed 32376767.
Backbone
  Vector backbone: pET-28a
  Vector type: Bacterial Expression
Growth in bacteria
  Bacterial resistance: Kanamycin, 50 μg/mL
  Growth temperature: 37°C
  Growth strain: DH5alpha
  Copy number: Low Copy
Gene/Insert
  Gene/Insert name: RUVBL2
  Species: H. sapiens (human)
  Entrez Gene: RUVBL2 (a.k.a. CGI-46, ECP-51, ECP51, INO80J, REPTIN, RVB2, TAP54-beta, TIH2, TIP48, TIP49B)
  Cloning method: Gibson Cloning
Terms and licenses: Academic/Nonprofit Terms; Industry Terms: Not Available to Industry
Depositor comments: Sequencing was performed with T7, T7 terminal and R2 (GCTGGAGATGATCCGGGAAGGGA) primers.
How to cite: pET-28a RUVBL2 Full Length was a gift from Eric Erquan Zhang (Addgene plasmid # 159142 ; http://n2t.net/addgene:159142 ; RRID:Addgene_159142)
