[The description below was written by a language model from this plasmid's Addgene catalogue record and pLannotate feature annotations shown in this document.]
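Description:
pET-28a RUVBL2 Full Length is a bacterial expression plasmid of about 7 kb, built on the pET-28a backbone by Gibson assembly to produce and purify full-length human RUVBL2 (also called reptin, TIP48 or TIP49B). RUVBL2 is an AAA+ family ATPase/helicase that forms ring-shaped oligomers and is a component of chromatin-remodelling and histone acetyltransferase complexes such as INO80 and NuA4. The plasmid carries the pBR322-type origin together with the rop gene and bom region, consistent with its catalogued low copy number. It is selected with kanamycin through the aph(3')-Ia marker. An f1 origin is also present, and the short tetracycline-resistance fragments in the annotation are nonfunctional pBR322 remnants.

Expression is driven by a T7 promoter with an adjacent lac operator and the phage T7 gene 10 ribosome binding site. The plasmid-encoded lacI repressor keeps transcription off until IPTG is added in a host that supplies T7 RNA polymerase, and a T7 terminator closes the unit. The feature table indicates that the RUVBL2 coding sequence is preceded by a short His-tag-like segment (matched as a fragment of a composite tag), a thrombin cleavage site and a yeast SMT3-derived SUMO module. This suggests an N-terminal His–thrombin–SUMO fusion for affinity capture, improved solubility and protease removal of the tag, although the catalogue entry itself does not list any tags. A further His-tag fragment lies downstream of the insert, as in the parental vector; the record does not state whether it is translated in frame with RUVBL2. The associated work concerns the role of RUVBL2 in regulating mammalian circadian phase, for which the recombinant protein was presumably used in biochemical studies.
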