Features (pLannotate 1.2.2; 22 found; start..end, strand, type, name):
      1..1083    -  CDS            lacI: lac repressor; lacI; The lac repressor binds to the lac operator to inhibit transcription in E. coli. This inhibition can be relieved by adding lactose or isopropyl-β-D-thiogalactopyranoside (IPTG).
   1084..1161    -  promoter       lacI promoter: lacI
   1169..1448    -  CDS            TcR (fragment): tetracycline efflux protein; tet; confers resistance to tetracycline
   1470..1488    +  promoter       T7 promoter: promoter for bacteriophage T7 RNA polymerase
   1489..1513    +  protein_bind   lac operator: The lac repressor binds to the lac operator to inhibit transcription in E. coli. This inhibition can be relieved by adding lactose or isopropyl-β-D-thiogalactopyranoside (IPTG). lac repressor encoded by lacI
   1528..1550    +  RBS            RBS: efficient ribosome binding site from bacteriophage T7 gene 10 (Olins and Rangwala, 1989)
   1569..1585    +  CDS            capTEV™ (fragment): composite tag for in vivo biotinylation, TEV protease cleavage, and 6xHis tagging
   1596..1613    +  CDS            thrombin site: thrombin recognition and cleavage site
   1626..1918    +  CDS            SUMO (fragment): cleavable ubiquitin-like protein tag; S. cerevisiae SMT3 (truncated)
   1923..3311    +  CDS            RUVBL2: RUVB2_HUMAN - Also known as INO80J, TIP48, TIP49B. Experimental evidence at protein level: Swiss-Prot protein existence level 1. Possesses single-stranded DNA-stimulated ATPase and ATP- dependent DNA helicase (5' to 3') activity; hexamerization is thought to be critical for ATP hydrolysis and adjacent subunits in the ring- like structure contribute to the ATPase activity (PubMed:10428817, PubMed:17157868). Component of the NuA4 histone acetyltransferase complex which is involved in transcriptional activation of select genes principally by acetylation of nucleosomal histones H4 and H2A (PubMed:
   3334..3351    +  CDS            9xHis (fragment): 9xHis affinity tag
   3361..3410    +  CDS            SET1 (fragment): solubility-enhancement tag derived from T7 phage gene 10B
   3418..3465    +  terminator     T7 terminator: transcription terminator for bacteriophage T7 RNA polymerase
   3502..3930    +  rep_origin     f1 ori (sequence partly withheld): f1 bacteriophage origin of replication; arrow indicates direction of (+) strand synthesis
   3983..4040    +  promoter       AmpR promoter (fragment): bla
   4049..4864    -  CDS            KanR: aminoglycoside phosphotransferase; aph(3')-Ia; confers resistance to kanamycin in bacteria or G418 (Geneticin®) in eukaryotes
   4986..5574    +  rep_origin     ori: high-copy-number ColE1/pMB1/pBR322/pUC origin of replication
   5760..5899    -  misc_feature   bom: basis of mobility region from pBR322
   6001..6192    -  CDS            rop: Rop protein, which maintains plasmids at low copy number; rop
   6209..6589    +  CDS            YPB1_ECOLX: Protein predicted: Swiss-Prot protein existence level 4. From Escherichia coli.
   6661..6952    -  CDS            TcR (fragment): tetracycline efflux protein; tet; confers resistance to tetracycline
   6967..6988    -  protein_bind   CAP binding site: CAP binding activates transcription in the presence of cAMP. E. coli catabolite activator protein
>Addgene plasmid #159142 | pET-28a RUVBL2 Full Length | addgene full sequence | sequence record 310822 | Addgene NGS Result
TCACTGCCCGCTTTCCAGTCGGGAAACCTGTCGTGCCAGCTGCATTAATGAATCGGCCAACGCGCGGGGA
GAGGCGGTTTGCGTATTGGGCGCCAGGGTGGTTTTTCTTTTCACCAGTGAGACGGGCAACAGCTGATTGC
CCTTCACCGCCTGGCCCTGAGAGAGTTGCAGCAAGCGGTCCACGCTGGTTTGCCCCAGCAGGCGAAAATC
CTGTTTGATGGTGGTTAACGGCGGGATATAACATGAGCTGTCTTCGGTATCGTCGTATCCCACTACCGAG
ATATCCGCACCAACGCGCAGCCCGGACTCGGTAATGGCGCGCATTGCGCCCAGCGCCATCTGATCGTTGG
CAACCAGCATCGCAGTGGGAACGATGCCCTCATTCAGCATTTGCATGGTTTGTTGAAAACCGGACATGGC
ACTCCAGTCGCCTTCCCGTTCCGCTATCGGCTGAATTTGATTGCGAGTGAGATATTTATGCCAGCCAGCC
AGACGCAGACGCGCCGAGACAGAACTTAATGGGCCCGCTAACAGCGCGATTTGCTGGTGACCCAATGCGA
CCAGATGCTCCACGCCCAGTCGCGTACCGTCTTCATGGGAGAAAATAATACTGTTGATGGGTGTCTGGTC
AGAGACATCAAGAAATAACGCCGGAACATTAGTGCAGGCAGCTTCCACAGCAATGGCATCCTGGTCATCC
AGCGGATAGTTAATGATCAGCCCACTGACGCGTTGCGCGAGAAGATTGTGCACCGCCGCTTTACAGGCTT
CGACGCCGCTTCGTTCTACCATCGACACCACCACGCTGGCACCCAGTTGATCGGCGCGAGATTTAATCGC
CGCGACAATTTGCGACGGCGCGTGCAGGGCCAGACTGGAGGTGGCAACGCCAATCAGCAACGACTGTTTG
CCCGCCAGTTGTTGTGCCACGCGGTTGGGAATGTAATTCAGCTCCGCCATCGCCGCTTCCACTTTTTCCC
GCGTTTTCGCAGAAACGTGGCTGGCCTGGTTCACCACGCGGGAAACGGTCTGATAAGAGACACCGGCATA
CTCTGCGACATCGTATAACGTTACTGGTTTCACATTCACCACCCTGAATTGACTCTCTTCCGGGCGCTAT
CATGCCATACCGCGAAAGGTTTTGCGCCATTCGATGGTGTCCGGGATCTCGACGCTCTCCCTTATGCGAC
TCCTGCATTAGGAAGCAGCCCAGTAGTAGGTTGAGGCCGTTGAGCACCGCCGCCGCAAGGAATGGTGCAT
GCAAGGAGATGGCGCCCAACAGTCCCCCGGCCACGGGGCCTGCCACCATACCCACGCCGAAACAAGCGCT
CATGAGCCCGAAGTGGCGAGCCCGATCTTCCCCATCGGTGATGTCGGCGATATAGGCGCCAGCAACCGCA
CCTGTGGCGCCGGTGATGCCGGCCACGATGCGTCCGGCGTAGAGGATCGAGATCTCGATCCCGCGAAATT
AATACGACTCACTATAGGGGAATTGTGAGCGGATAACAATTCCCCTCTAGAAATAATTTTGTTTAACTTT
AAGAAGGAGATATACCATGGGCAGCAGCCATCATCATCATCATCACAGCAGCGGCCTGGTGCCGCGCGGC
AGCCATATGGCTAGCATGTCGGACTCAGAAGTCAATCAAGAAGCTAAGCCAGAGGTCAAGCCAGAAGTCA
AGCCTGAGACTCACATCAATTTAAAGGTGTCCGATGGATCTTCAGAGATCTTCTTCAAGATCAAAAAGAC
CACTCCTTTAAGAAGGCTGATGGAAGCGTTCGCTAAAAGACAGGGTAAGGAAATGGACTCCTTAAGATTC
TTGTACGACGGTATTAGGATTCAAGCTGATCAGACCCCTGAAGATTTGGACATGGAGGATAACGATATTA
TTGAGGCTCACAGAGAACAGATTGGTGGATCCATGGCAACCGTTACAGCCACAACCAAAGTCCCGGAGAT
CCGTGATGTAACAAGGATTGAGCGAATCGGTGCCCACTCCCACATCCGGGGACTGGGGCTGGACGATGCC
TTGGAGCCTCGGCAGGCTTCGCAAGGCATGGTGGGTCAGCTGGCGGCACGGCGGGCGGCTGGCGTGGTGC
TGGAGATGATCCGGGAAGGGAAGATTGCCGGTCGGGCAGTCCTTATTGCTGGCCAGCCGGGCACGGGGAA
GACGGCCATCGCCATGGGCATGGCGCAGGCCCTGGGCCCTGACACGCCATTCACAGCCATCGCCGGCAGT
GAAATCTTCTCCCTGGAGATGAGCAAGACCGAGGCGCTGACGCAGGCCTTCCGGCGGTCCATCGGCGTTC
GCATCAAGGAGGAGACGGAGATCATCGAAGGGGAGGTGGTGGAGATCCAGATTGATCGACCAGCAACAGG
GACGGGCTCCAAGGTGGGCAAACTGACCCTCAAGACCACAGAGATGGAGACCATCTACGACCTGGGCACC
AAGATGATTGAGTCCCTGACCAAGGACAAGGTCCAGGCCGGGGACGTGATCACCATCGACAAGGCGACGG
GCAAGATCTCCAAGCTGGGCCGCTCCTTCACACGCGCCCGCGACTACGACGCTATGGGCTCCCAGACCAA
GTTCGTGCAGTGCCCAGATGGGGAGCTCCAGAAACGCAAGGAGGTGGTGCACACCGTGTCCCTGCACGAG
ATCGACGTCATCAACTCTCGCACCCAGGGCTTCCTGGCGCTCTTCTCAGGTGACACAGGGGAGATCAAGT
CAGAAGTCCGTGAGCAGATCAATGCCAAGGTGGCTGAGTGGCGCGAGGAGGGCAAGGCGGAGATCATCCC
TGGAGTGCTGTTCATCGACGAGGTCCACATGCTGGACATCGAGAGCTTCTCCTTCCTCAACCGGGCCCTG
GAGAGTGACATGGCGCCTGTCCTGATCATGGCCACCAACCGTGGCATCACGCGAATCCGGGGCACCAGCT
ACCAGAGCCCTCACGGCATCCCCATAGACCTGCTGGACCGGCTGCTTATCGTCTCCACCACCCCCTACAG
CGAGAAAGACACGAAGCAGATCCTCCGCATCCGGTGCGAGGAAGAAGATGTGGAGATGAGTGAGGACGCC
TACACGGTGCTGACCCGCATCGGGCTGGAGACGTCACTGCGCTACGCCATCCAGCTCATCACAGCTGCCA
GCTTGGTGTGCCGGAAACGCAAGGGTACAGAAGTGCAGGTGGATGACATCAAGCGGGTCTACTCACTCTT
CCTGGACGAGTCCCGCTCCACGCAGTACATGAAGGAGTACCAGGACGCCTTCCTCTTCAACGAACTCAAA
GGCGAGACCATGGACACCTCCTAAGCTTGCGGCCGCACTCGAGCACCACCACCACCACCACTGAGATCCG
GCTGCTAACAAAGCCCGAAAGGAAGCTGAGTTGGCTGCTGCCACCGCTGAGCAATAACTAGCATAACCCC
TTGGGGCCTCTAAACGGGTCTTGAGGGGTTTTTTGCTGAAAGGAGGAACTATATCCGGATTGGCGAATGG
G
[124 nt withheld, positions 3502-3625]
C
[91 nt withheld, positions 3627-3717]
A
[49 nt withheld, positions 3719-3767]
CCTTTGACGTTGGAGTCCACGTTCTTT
[37 nt withheld, positions 3795-3831]
ACCCTATCTCGGTCTATTCTTTTGATTTATAAGGGATTTTGCCGATTTCGGCCTATTGGTTAAAAAATGA
GCTGATTTAACAAAAATTTAACGCGAATTTTAACAAAATATTAACGCTTACAATTTAGGTGGCACTTTTC
GGGGAAATGTGCGCGGAACCCCTATTTGTTTATTTTTCTAAATACATTCAAATATGTATCCGCTCATGAA
TTAATTCTTAGAAAAACTCATCGAGCATCAAATGAAACTGCAATTTATTCATATCAGGATTATCAATACC
ATATTTTTGAAAAAGCCGTTTCTGTAATGAAGGAGAAAACTCACCGAGGCAGTTCCATAGGATGGCAAGA
TCCTGGTATCGGTCTGCGATTCCGACTCGTCCAACATCAATACAACCTATTAATTTCCCCTCGTCAAAAA
TAAGGTTATCAAGTGAGAAATCACCATGAGTGACGACTGAATCCGGTGAGAATGGCAAAAGTTTATGCAT
TTCTTTCCAGACTTGTTCAACAGGCCAGCCATTACGCTCGTCATCAAAATCACTCGCATCAACCAAACCG
TTATTCATTCGTGATTGCGCCTGAGCGAGACGAAATACGCGATCGCTGTTAAAAGGACAATTACAAACAG
GAATCGAATGCAACCGGCGCAGGAACACTGCCAGCGCATCAACAATATTTTCACCTGAATCAGGATATTC
TTCTAATACCTGGAATGCTGTTTTCCCGGGGATCGCAGTGGTGAGTAACCATGCATCATCAGGAGTACGG
ATAAAATGCTTGATGGTCGGAAGAGGCATAAATTCCGTCAGCCAGTTTAGTCTGACCATCTCATCTGTAA
CATCATTGGCAACGCTACCTTTGCCATGTTTCAGAAACAACTCTGGCGCATCGGGCTTCCCATACAATCG
ATAGATTGTCGCACCTGATTGCCCGACATTATCGCGAGCCCATTTATACCCATATAAATCAGCATCCATG
TTGGAATTTAATCGCGGCCTAGAGCAAGACGTTTCCCGTTGAATATGGCTCATAACACCCCTTGTATTAC
TGTTTATGTAAGCAGACAGTTTTATTGTTCATGACCAAAATCCCTTAACGTGAGTTTTCGTTCCACTGAG
CGTCAGACCCCGTAGAAAAGATCAAAGGATCTTCTTGAGATCCTTTTTTTCTGCGCGTAATCTGCTGCTT
GCAAACAAAAAAACCACCGCTACCAGCGGTGGTTTGTTTGCCGGATCAAGAGCTACCAACTCTTTTTCCG
AAGGTAACTGGCTTCAGCAGAGCGCAGATACCAAATACTGTCCTTCTAGTGTAGCCGTAGTTAGGCCACC
ACTTCAAGAACTCTGTAGCACCGCCTACATACCTCGCTCTGCTAATCCTGTTACCAGTGGCTGCTGCCAG
TGGCGATAAGTCGTGTCTTACCGGGTTGGACTCAAGACGATAGTTACCGGATAAGGCGCAGCGGTCGGGC
TGAACGGGGGGTTCGTGCACACAGCCCAGCTTGGAGCGAACGACCTACACCGAACTGAGATACCTACAGC
GTGAGCTATGAGAAAGCGCCACGCTTCCCGAAGGGAGAAAGGCGGACAGGTATCCGGTAAGCGGCAGGGT
CGGAACAGGAGAGCGCACGAGGGAGCTTCCAGGGGGAAACGCCTGGTATCTTTATAGTCCTGTCGGGTTT
CGCCACCTCTGACTTGAGCGTCGATTTTTGTGATGCTCGTCAGGGGGGCGGAGCCTATGGAAAAACGCCA
GCAACGCGGCCTTTTTACGGTTCCTGGCCTTTTGCTGGCCTTTTGCTCACATGTTCTTTCCTGCGTTATC
CCCTGATTCTGTGGATAACCGTATTACCGCCTTTGAGTGAGCTGATACCGCTCGCCGCAGCCGAACGACC
GAGCGCAGCGAGTCAGTGAGCGAGGAAGCGGAAGAGCGCCTGATGCGGTATTTTCTCCTTACGCATCTGT
GCGGTATTTCACACCGCAATGGTGCACTCTCAGTACAATCTGCTCTGATGCCGCATAGTTAAGCCAGTAT
ACACTCCGCTATCGCTACGTGACTGGGTCATGGCTGCGCCCCGACACCCGCCAACACCCGCTGACGCGCC
CTGACGGGCTTGTCTGCTCCCGGCATCCGCTTACAGACAAGCTGTGACCGTCTCCGGGAGCTGCATGTGT
CAGAGGTTTTCACCGTCATCACCGAAACGCGCGAGGCAGCTGCGGTAAAGCTCATCAGCGTGGTCGTGAA
GCGATTCACAGATGTCTGCCTGTTCATCCGCGTCCAGCTCGTTGAGTTTCTCCAGAAGCGTTAATGTCTG
GCTTCTGATAAAGCGGGCCATGTTAAGGGCGGTTTTTTCCTGTTTGGTCACTGATGCCTCCGTGTAAGGG
GGATTTCTGTTCATGGGGGTAATGATACCGATGAAACGAGAGAGGATGCTCACGATACGGGTTACTGATG
ATGAACATGCCCGGTTACTGGAACGTTGTGAGGGTAAACAACTGGCGGTATGGATGCGGCGGGACCAGAG
AAAAATCACTCAGGGTCAATGCCAGCGCTTCGTTAATACAGATGTAGGTGTTCCACAGGGTAGCCAGCAG
CATCCTGCGATGCAGATCCGGAACATAATGGTGCAGGGCGCTGACTTCCGCGTTTCCAGACTTTACGAAA
CACGGAAACCGAAGACCATTCATGTTGTTGCTCAGGTCGCAGACGTTTTGCAGCAGCAGTCGCTTCACGT
TCGCTCGCGTATCGGTGATTCATTCTGCTAACCAGTAAGGCAACCCCGCCAGCCTAGCCGGGTCCTCAAC
GACAGGAGCACGATCATGCGCACCCGTGGGGCCGCCATGCCGGCGATAATGGCCTGCTTCTCGCCGAAAC
GTTTGGTGGCGGGACCAGTGACGAAGGCTTGAGCGAGGGCGTGCAAGATTCCGAATACCGCAAGCGACAG
GCCGATCATCGTCGCGCTCCAGCGAAAGCGGTCCTCGCCGAAAATGACCCAGAGCGCTGCCGGCACCTGT
CCTACGAGTTGCATGATAAAGAAGACAGTCATAAGTGCGGCGACGATAGTCATGCCCCGCGCCCACCGGA
AGGAGCTGACTGGGTTGAAGGCTCTCAAGGGCATCGGTCGAGATCCCGGTGCCTAATGAGTGAGCTAACT
TACATTAATTGCGTTGCGC
