>Addgene plasmid #159142 | pET-28a RUVBL2 Full Length | depositor partial sequence | sequence record 307504 | pET-28a RUVBL2 Full Length sequence 1862 bps
TAGAATAATTTTGTTTAACTTTAAGAAGGAGATATACCATGGGCAGCAGCCATCATCATCATCATCACAG
CAGCGGCCTGGTGCCGCGCGGCAGCCATATGGCTAGCATGTCGGACTCAGAAGTCAATCAAGAAGCTAAG
CCAGAGGTCAAGCCAGAAGTCAAGCCTGAGACTCACATCAATTTAAAGGTGTCCGATGGATCTTCAGAGA
TCTTCTTCAAGATCAAAAAGACCACTCCTTTAAGAAGGCTGATGGAAGCGTTCGCTAAAAGACAGGGTAA
GGAAATGGACTCCTTAAGATTCTTGTACGACGGTATTAGGATTCAAGCTGATCAGACCCCTGAAGATTTG
GACATGGAGGATAACGATATTATTGAGGCTCACAGAGAACAGATTGGTGGATCCATGGCAACCGTTACAG
CCACAACCAAAGTCCCGGAGATCCGTGATGTAACAAGGATTGAGCGAATCGGTGCCCACTCCCACATCCG
GGGACTGGGGCTGGACGATGCCTTGGAGCCTCGGCAGGCTTCGCAAGGCATGGTGGGTCAGCTGGCGGCA
CGGCGGGCGGCTGGCGTGGTGCTGGAGATGATCCGGGAAGGGAAGATTGCCGGTCGGGCAGTCCTTATTG
CTGGCCAGCCGGGCACGGGGAAGACGGCCATCGCCATGGGCATGGCGCAGGCCCTGGGCCCTGACACGCC
ATTCACAGCCATCGCCGGCAGTGAAATCTTCTCCCTGGAGATGAGCAAGACCGAGGCGCTGACGCAGGCC
TTCCGGCGGTCCATCGGCGTTCGCATCAAGGAGGAGACGGAGATCATCGAAGGGGAGGTGGTGGAGATCC
AGATTGATCGACCAGCAACAGGGACGGGCTCCAAGGTGGGCAAACTGACCCTCAAGACCACAGAGATGGA
GACCATCTACGACCTGGGCACCAAGATGATTGAGTCCCTGACCAAGGACAAGGTCCAGGCCGGGGACGTG
ATCACCATCGACAAGGCGACGGGCAAGATCTCCAAGCTGGGCCGCTCCTTCACACGCGCCCGCGACTACG
ACGCTATGGGCTCCCAGACCAAGTTCGTGCAGTGCCCAGATGGGGAGCTCCAGAAACGCAAGGAGGTGGT
GCACACCGTGTCCCTGCACGAGATCGACGTCATCAACTCTCGCACCCAGGGCTTCCTGGCGCTCTTCTCA
GGTGACACAGGGGAGATCAAGTCAGAAGTCCGTGAGCAGATCAATGCCAAGGTGGCTGAGTGGCGCGAGG
AGGGCAAGGCGGAGATCATCCCTGGAGTGCTGTTCATCGACGAGGTCCACATGCTGGACATCGAGAGCTT
CTCCTTCCTCAACCGGGCCCTGGAGAGTGACATGGCGCCTGTCCTGATCATGGCCACCAACCGTGGCATC
ACGCGAATCCGGGGCACCAGCTACCAGAGCCCTCACGGCATCCCCATAGACCTGCTGGACCGGCTGCTTA
TCGTCTCCACCACCCCCTACAGCGAGAAAGACACGAAGCAGATCCTCCGCATCCGGTGCGAGGAAGAAGA
TGTGGAGATGAGTGAGGACGCCTACACGGTGCTGACCCGCATCGGGCTGGAGACGTCACTGCGCTACGCC
ATCCAGCTCATCACAGCTGCCAGCTTGGTGTGCCGGAAACGCAAGGGTACAGAAGTGCAGGTGGATGACA
TCAAGCGGGTCTACTCACTCTTCCTGGACGAGTCCCGCTCCACGCAGTACATGAAGGAGTACCAGGACGC
CTTCCTCTTCAACGAACTCAAAGGCGAGACCATGGACACCTCCTAAGCTTGCGGCCGCACTCGAGCACCA
CCACCACCACCACTGAGATCCGGCTGCTAACAAAGCCCGAAA
